>Addgene plasmid #163374 | HA-Clover-HIF-2alpha T528A | addgene full sequence | sequence record 322511 | Addgene NGS Result
TCGACGGATCGGGAGATCTCCCGATCCCCTATGGTGCACTCTCAGTACAATCTGCTCTGATGCCGCATAG
TTAAGCCAGTATCTGCTCCCTGCTTGTGTGTTGGAGGTCGCTGAGTAGTGCGCGAGCAAAATTTAAGCTA
CAACAAGGCAAGGCTTGACCGACAATTGCATGAAGAATCTGCTTAGGGTTAGGCGTTTTGCGCTGCTTCG
CGATGTACGGGCCAGATATACGCGTTGACATTGATTATTGACTAGTTATTAATAGTAATCAATTACGGGG
TCATTAGTTCATAGCCCATATATGGAGTTCCGCGTTACATAACTTACGGTAAATGGCCCGCCTGGCTGAC
CGCCCAACGACCCCCGCCCATTGACGTCAATAATGACGTATGTTCCCATAGTAACGCCAATAGGGACTTT
CCATTGACGTCAATGGGTGGAGTATTTACGGTAAACTGCCCACTTGGCAGTACATCAAGTGTATCATATG
CCAAGTACGCCCCCTATTGACGTCAATGACGGTAAATGGCCCGCCTGGCATTATGCCCAGTACATGACCT
TATGGGACTTTCCTACTTGGCAGTACATCTACGTATTAGTCATCGCTATTACCATGGTGATGCGGTTTTG
GCAGTACATCAATGGGCGTGGATAGCGGTTTGACTCACGGGGATTTCCAAGTCTCCACCCCATTGACGTC
AATGGGAGTTTGTTTTGGCACCAAAATCAACGGGACTTTCCAAAATGTCGTAACAACTCCGCCCCATTGA
CGCAAATGGGCGGTAGGCGTGTACGGTGGGAGGTCTATATAAGCAGAGCTCTCTGGCTAACTAGAGAACC
CACTGCTTACTGGCTTATCGAAATTAATACGACTCACTATAGGGAGACCCAAGCTTACCATGGCCTACCC
CTACGACGTGCCCGACTACGCCTCCCTCGGATCCATGGTGAGCAAGGGCGAGGAGCTGTTCACCGGGGTG
GTGCCCATCCTGGTCGAGCTGGACGGCGACGTAAACGGCCACAAGTTCAGCGTCCGCGGCGAGGGCGAGG
GCGATGCCACCAACGGCAAGCTGACCCTGAAGTTCATCTGCACCACCGGCAAGCTGCCCGTGCCCTGGCC
CACCCTCGTGACCACCTTCGGCTACGGCGTGGCCTGCTTCAGCCGCTACCCCGACCACATGAAGCAGCAC
GACTTCTTCAAGTCCGCCATGCCCGAAGGCTACGTCCAGGAGCGCACCATCTCTTTCAAGGACGACGGTA
CCTACAAGACCCGCGCCGAGGTGAAGTTCGAGGGCGACACCCTGGTGAACCGCATCGAGCTGAAGGGCAT
CGACTTCAAGGAGGACGGCAACATCCTGGGGCACAAGCTGGAGTACAACTTCAACAGCCACAACGTCTAT
ATCACGGCCGACAAGCAGAAGAACGGCATCAAGGCTAACTTCAAGATCCGCCACAACGTTGAGGACGGCA
GCGTGCAGCTCGCCGACCACTACCAGCAGAACACCCCCATCGGCGACGGCCCCGTGCTGCTGCCCGACAA
CCACTACCTGAGCCATCAGTCCGCCCTGAGCAAAGACCCCAACGAGAAGCGCGATCACATGGTCCTGCTG
GAGTTCGTGACCGCCGCCGGGATTACACATGGCATGGACGAGCTGTACAAGGGATCCATGACAGCTGACA
AGGAGAAGAAAAGGAGTAGCTCGGAGAGGAGGAAGGAGAAGTCCCGGGATGCTGCGCGGTGCCGGCGGAG
CAAGGAGACGGAGGTGTTCTATGAGCTGGCCCATGAGCTGCCTCTGCCCCACAGTGTGAGCTCCCATCTG
GACAAGGCCTCCATCATGCGACTGGCAATCAGCTTCCTGCGAACACACAAGCTCCTCTCCTCAGTTTGCT
CTGAAAACGAGTCCGAAGCCGAAGCTGACCAGCAGATGGACAACTTGTACCTGAAAGCCTTGGAGGGTTT
CATTGCCGTGGTGACCCAAGATGGCGACATGATCTTTCTGTCAGAAAACATCAGCAAGTTCATGGGACTT
ACACAGGTGGAGCTAACAGGACATAGTATCTTTGACTTCACTCATCCCTGCGACCATGAGGAGATTCGTG
AGAACCTGAGTCTCAAAAATGGCTCTGGTTTTGGGAAAAAAAGCAAAGACATGTCCACAGAGCGGGACTT
CTTCATGAGGATGAAGTGCACGGTCACCAACAGAGGCCGTACTGTCAACCTCAAGTCAGCCACCTGGAAG
GTCTTGCACTGCACGGGCCAGGTGAAAGTCTACAACAACTGCCCTCCTCACAATAGTCTGTGTGGCTACA
AGGAGCCCCTGCTGTCCTGCCTCATCATCATGTGTGAACCAATCCAGCACCCATCCCACATGGACATCCC
CCTGGATAGCAAGACCTTCCTGAGCCGCCACAGCATGGACATGAAGTTCACCTACTGTGATGACAGAATC
ACAGAACTGATTGGTTACCACCCTGAGGAGCTGCTTGGCCGCTCAGCCTATGAATTCTACCATGCGCTAG
ACTCCGAGAACATGACCAAGAGTCACCAGAACTTGTGCACCAAGGGTCAGGTAGTAAGTGGCCAGTACCG
GATGCTCGCAAAGCATGGGGGCTACGTGTGGCTGGAGACCCAGGGGACGGTCATCTACAACCCTCGCAAC
CTGCAGCCCCAGTGCATCATGTGTGTCAACTACGTCCTGAGTGAGATTGAGAAGAATGACGTGGTGTTCT
CCATGGACCAGACTGAATCCCTGTTCAAGCCCCACCTGATGGCCATGAACAGCATCTTTGATAGCAGTGG
CAAGGGGGCTGTGTCTGAGAAGAGTAACTTCCTATTCACCAAGCTAAAGGAGGAGCCCGAGGAGCTGGCC
CAGCTGGCTCCCACCCCAGGAGACGCCATCATCTCTCTGGATTTCGGGAATCAGAACTTCGAGGAGTCCT
CAGCCTATGGCAAGGCCATCCTGCCCCCGAGCCAGCCATGGGCCACGGAGTTGAGGAGCCACAGCACCCA
GAGCGAGGCTGGGAGCCTGCCTGCCTTCACCGTGCCCCAGGCAGCTGCCCCGGGCAGCACCACCCCCAGT
GCCACCAGCAGCAGCAGCAGCTGCTCCACGCCCAATAGCCCTGAAGACTATTACACATCTTTGGATAACG
ACCTGAAGATTGAAGTGATTGAGAAGCTCTTCGCCATGGACACAGAGGCCAAGGACCAATGCAGTACCCA
GACGGATTTCAATGAGCTGGACTTGGAGGCACTGGCACCCTATATCCCCATGGACGGGGAAGACTTCCAG
CTAAGCCCCATCTGCCCCGAGGAGCGGCTCTTGGCGGAGAACCCACAGTCCACCCCCCAGCACTGCTTCA
GTGCCATGACAAACATCTTCCAGCCACTGGCCCCTGTAGCCCCGCACAGTCCCTTCCTCCTGGACAAGTT
TCAGCAGCAGCTGGAGAGCAAGAAGACAGAGCCCGAGCACCGGCCCATGTCCTCCATCTTCTTTGATGCC
GGAAGCAAAGCATCCCTGCCACCGTGCTGTGGCCAGGCCAGCACCCCTCTCTCTTCCATGGGGGGCAGAT
CCAATACCCAGTGGCCCCCAGATCCACCATTACATTTTGGGCCCACAAAGTGGGCCGTCGGGGATCAGCG
CACAGAGTTCTTGGGAGCAGCGCCGTTGGGGCCCCCTGTCTCTCCACCCCATGTCTCCACCTTCAAGACA
AGGTCTGCAAAGGGTTTTGGGGCTCGAGGCCCAGACGTGCTGAGTCCGGCCATGGTAGCCCTCTCCAACA
AGCTGAAGCTGAAGCGACAGCTGGAGTATGAAGAGCAAGCCTTCCAGGACCTGAGCGGGGGGGACCCACC
TGGTGGCAGCACCTCACATTTGATGTGGAAACGGATGAAGAACCTCAGGGGTGGGAGCTGCCCTTTGATG
CCGGACAAGCCACTGAGCGCAAATGTACCCAATGATAAGTTCACCCAAAACCCCATGAGGGGCCTGGGCC
ATCCCCTGAGACATCTGCCGCTGCCACAGCCTCCATCTGCCATCAGTCCCGGGGAGAACAGCAAGAGCAG
GTTCCCCCCACAGTGCTACGCCACCCAGTACCAGGACTACAGCCTGTCGTCAGCCCACAAGGTGTCAGGC
ATGGCAAGCCGGCTGCTCGGGCCCTCATTTGAGTCCTACCTGCTGCCCGAACTGACCAGATATGACTGTG
AGGTGAACGTGCCCGTGCTGGGAAGCTCCACGCTCCTGCAAGGAGGGGACCTCCTCAGAGCCCTGGACCA
GGCCACCTGAGATATCCATCACACTGGCGGCCGCTCGAGCATGCATCTAGAGGGCCCTATTCTATAGTGT
CACCTAAATGCTAGAGCTCGCTGATCAGCCTCGACTGTGCCTTCTAGTTGCCAGCCATCTGTTGTTTGCC
CCTCCCCCGTGCCTTCCTTGACCCTGGAAGGTGCCACTCCCACTGTCCTTTCCTAATAAAATGAGGAAAT
TGCATCGCATTGTCTGAGTAGGTGTCATTCTATTCTGGGGGGTGGGGTGGGGCAGGACAGCAAGGGGGAG
GATTGGGAAGACAATAGCAGGCATGCTGGGGATGCGGTGGGCTCTATGGCTTCTGAGGCGGAAAGAACCA
GCTGGGGCTCTAGGGGGTATCCCC
[124 nt withheld, positions 4645-4768]
C
[91 nt withheld, positions 4770-4860]
A
[49 nt withheld, positions 4862-4910]
CCTTTGACGTTGGAGTCCACGTTCTTT
[37 nt withheld, positions 4938-4974]
ACCCTATCTCGGTCTATTCTTTTGATTTATAAGGGATTTTGCCGATTTCGGCCTATTGGTTAAAAAATGA
GCTGATTTAACAAAAATTTAACGCGAATTAATTCTGTGGAATGTGTGTCAGTTAGGGTGTGGAAAGTCCC
CAGGCTCCCCAGCAGGCAGAAGTATGCAAAGCATGCATCTCAATTAGTCAGCAACCAGGTGTGGAAAGTC
CCCAGGCTCCCCAGCAGGCAGAAGTATGCAAAGCATGCATCTCAATTAGTCAGCAACCATAGTCCCGCCC
CTAACTCCGCCCATCCCGCCCCTAACTCCGCCCAGTTCCGCCCATTCTCCGCCCCATGGCTGACTAATTT
TTTTTATTTATGCAGAGGCCGAGGCCGCCTCTGCCTCTGAGCTATTCCAGAAGTAGTGAGGAGGCTTTTT
TGGAGGCCTAGGCTTTTGCAAAAAGCTCCCGGGAGCTTGTATATCCATTTTCGGATCTGATCAAGAGACA
GGATGAGGATCGTTTCGCATGATTGAACAAGATGGATTGCACGCAGGTTCTCCGGCCGCTTGGGTGGAGA
GGCTATTCGGCTATGACTGGGCACAACAGACAATCGGCTGCTCTGATGCCGCCGTGTTCCGGCTGTCAGC
GCAGGGGCGCCCGGTTCTTTTTGTCAAGACCGACCTGTCCGGTGCCCTGAATGAACTGCAGGACGAGGCA
GCGCGGCTATCGTGGCTGGCCACGACGGGCGTTCCTTGCGCAGCTGTGCTCGACGTTGTCACTGAAGCGG
GAAGGGACTGGCTGCTATTGGGCGAAGTGCCGGGGCAGGATCTCCTGTCATCTCACCTTGCTCCTGCCGA
GAAAGTATCCATCATGGCTGATGCAATGCGGCGGCTGCATACGCTTGATCCGGCTACCTGCCCATTCGAC
CACCAAGCGAAACATCGCATCGAGCGAGCACGTACTCGGATGGAAGCCGGTCTTGTCGATCAGGATGATC
TGGACGAAGAGCATCAGGGGCTCGCGCCAGCCGAACTGTTCGCCAGGCTCAAGGCGCGCATGCCCGACGG
CGAGGATCTCGTCGTGACCCATGGCGATGCCTGCTTGCCGAATATCATGGTGGAAAATGGCCGCTTTTCT
GGATTCATCGACTGTGGCCGGCTGGGTGTGGCGGACCGCTATCAGGACATAGCGTTGGCTACCCGTGATA
TTGCTGAAGAGCTTGGCGGCGAATGGGCTGACCGCTTCCTCGTGCTTTACGGTATCGCCGCTCCCGATTC
GCAGCGCATCGCCTTCTATCGCCTTCTTGACGAGTTCTTCTGAGCGGGACTCTGGGGTTCGAAATGACCG
ACCAAGCGACGCCCAACCTGCCATCACGAGATTTCGATTCCACCGCCGCCTTCTATGAAAGGTTGGGCTT
CGGAATCGTTTTCCGGGACGCCGGCTGGATGATCCTCCAGCGCGGGGATCTCATGCTGGAGTTCTTCGCC
CACCCCAACTTGTTTATTGCAGCTTATAATGGTTACAAATAAAGCAATAGCATCACAAATTTCACAAATA
AAGCATTTTTTTCACTGCATTCTAGTTGTGGTTTGTCCAAACTCATCAATGTATCTTATCATGTCTGTAT
ACCGTCGACCTCTAGCTAGAGCTTGGCGTAATCATGGTCATAGCTGTTTCCTGTGTGAAATTGTTATCCG
CTCACAATTCCACACAACATACGAGCCGGAAGCATAAAGTGTAAAGCCTGGGGTGCCTAATGAGTGAGCT
AACTCACATTAATTGCGTTGCGCTCACTGCCCGCTTTCCAGTCGGGAAACCTGTCGTGCCAGCTGCATTA
ATGAATCGGCCAACGCGCGGGGAGAGGCGGTTTGCGTATTGGGCGCTCTTCCGCTTCCTCGCTCACTGAC
TCGCTGCGCTCGGTCGTTCGGCTGCGGCGAGCGGTATCAGCTCACTCAAAGGCGGTAATACGGTTATCCA
CAGAATCAGGGGATAACGCAGGAAAGAACATGTGAGCAAAAGGCCAGCAAAAGGCCAGGAACCGTAAAAA
GGCCGCGTTGCTGGCGTTTTTCCATAGGCTCCGCCCCCCTGACGAGCATCACAAAAATCGACGCTCAAGT
CAGAGGTGGCGAAACCCGACAGGACTATAAAGATACCAGGCGTTTCCCCCTGGAAGCTCCCTCGTGCGCT
CTCCTGTTCCGACCCTGCCGCTTACCGGATACCTGTCCGCCTTTCTCCCTTCGGGAAGCGTGGCGCTTTC
TCATAGCTCACGCTGTAGGTATCTCAGTTCGGTGTAGGTCGTTCGCTCCAAGCTGGGCTGTGTGCACGAA
CCCCCCGTTCAGCCCGACCGCTGCGCCTTATCCGGTAACTATCGTCTTGAGTCCAACCCGGTAAGACACG
ACTTATCGCCACTGGCAGCAGCCACTGGTAACAGGATTAGCAGAGCGAGGTATGTAGGCGGTGCTACAGA
GTTCTTGAAGTGGTGGCCTAACTACGGCTACACTAGAAGAACAGTATTTGGTATCTGCGCTCTGCTGAAG
CCAGTTACCTTCGGAAAAAGAGTTGGTAGCTCTTGATCCGGCAAACAAACCACCGCTGGTAGCGGTGGTT
TTTTTGTTTGCAAGCAGCAGATTACGCGCAGAAAAAAAGGATCTCAAGAAGATCCTTTGATCTTTTCTAC
GGGGTCTGACGCTCAGTGGAACGAAAACTCACGTTAAGGGATTTTGGTCATGAGATTATCAAAAAGGATC
TTCACCTAGATCCTTTTAAATTAAAAATGAAGTTTTAAATCAATCTAAAGTATATATGAGTAAACTTGGT
CTGACAGTTACCAATGCTTAATCAGTGAGGCACCTATCTCAGCGATCTGTCTATTTCGTTCATCCATAGT
TGCCTGACTCCCCGTCGTGTAGATAACTACGATACGGGAGGGCTTACCATCTGGCCCCAGTGCTGCAATG
ATACCGCGAGACCCACGCTCACCGGCTCCAGATTTATCAGCAATAAACCAGCCAGCCGGAAGGGCCGAGC
GCAGAAGTGGTCCTGCAACTTTATCCGCCTCCATCCAGTCTATTAATTGTTGCCGGGAAGCTAGAGTAAG
TAGTTCGCCAGTTAATAGTTTGCGCAACGTTGTTGCCATTGCTACAGGCATCGTGGTGTCACGCTCGTCG
TTTGGTATGGCTTCATTCAGCTCCGGTTCCCAACGATCAAGGCGAGTTACATGATCCCCCATGTTGTGCA
AAAAAGCGGTTAGCTCCTTCGGTCCTCCGATCGTTGTCAGAAGTAAGTTGGCCGCAGTGTTATCACTCAT
GGTTATGGCAGCACTGCATAATTCTCTTACTGTCATGCCATCCGTAAGATGCTTTTCTGTGACTGGTGAG
TACTCAACCAAGTCATTCTGAGAATAGTGTATGCGGCGACCGAGTTGCTCTTGCCCGGCGTCAATACGGG
ATAATACCGCGCCACATAGCAGAACTTTAAAAGTGCTCATCATTGGAAAACGTTCTTCGGGGCGAAAACT
CTCAAGGATCTTACCGCTGTTGAGATCCAGTTCGATGTAACCCACTCGTGCACCCAACTGATCTTCAGCA
TCTTTTACTTTCACCAGCGTTTCTGGGTGAGCAAAAACAGGAAGGCAAAATGCCGCAAAAAAGGGAATAA
GGGCGACACGGAAATGTTGAATACTCATACTCTTCCTTTTTCAATATTATTGAAGCATTTATCAGGGTTA
TTGTCTCATGAGCGGATACATATTTGAATGTATTTAGAAAAATAAACAAATAGGGGTTCCGCGCACATTT
CCCCGAAAAGTGCCACCTGACG
Features (pLannotate 1.2.2; 22 found; start..end, strand, type, name):
     30..82      -  misc_feature   bom (fragment): basis of mobility region from pBR322
    237..616     +  enhancer       CMV enhancer: human cytomegalovirus immediate early enhancer
    617..820     +  promoter       CMV promoter: human cytomegalovirus (CMV) immediate early promoter
    816..849     +  LTR            5' LTR (truncated) (fragment): truncated 5' long terminal repeat (LTR) from HIV-1
    865..883     +  promoter       T7 promoter: promoter for bacteriophage T7 RNA polymerase
    945..1661    +  CDS            Clover: Clover is a basic (constitutively fluorescent) green/yellow fluorescent protein published in 2012, derived from Aequorea victoria. It is reported to be a rapidly-maturing weak dimer with high acid sensitivity.
   1668..4277    +  CDS            EPAS1: EPAS1_HUMAN - Also known as BHLHE73, HIF2A, MOP2, PASD2. Experimental evidence at protein level: Swiss-Prot protein existence level 1. Transcription factor involved in the induction of oxygen regulated genes. Heterodimerizes with ARNT; heterodimer binds to core DNA sequence 5'-TACGTG-3' within the hypoxia response element (HRE) of target gene promoters (By similarity). Regulates the vascular endothelial growth factor (VEGF) expression and seems to be implicated in the development of blood vessels and the tubular system of lung. May also play a role in the formation of the endothelium that give
   4331..4349    -  promoter       SP6 promoter: promoter for bacteriophage SP6 RNA polymerase
   4375..4599    +  polyA_signal   bGH poly(A) signal: bovine growth hormone polyadenylation signal
   4603..4624    +  promoter       SV40 promoter (fragment): SV40 enhancer and early promoter
   4645..5073    +  rep_origin     f1 ori (sequence partly withheld): f1 bacteriophage origin of replication; arrow indicates direction of (+) strand synthesis
   5087..5416    +  promoter       SV40 promoter: SV40 enhancer and early promoter
   5483..6274    +  CDS            neo: KKA2_KLEPN - Also known as kan, nptII. Experimental evidence at protein level: Swiss-Prot protein existence level 1. Resistance to kanamycin, neomycin, paromomycin, ribostamycin, butirosin and gentamicin B. From Klebsiella pneumoniae.
   6298..6456    +  CDS            ble (fragment): BLE_KLEPN - Experimental evidence at protein level: Swiss-Prot protein existence level 1. Binding protein with a strong affinity to the bleomycin family of antibiotics. Binds to CL990; an antimitotic-antibiotic compound. From Klebsiella pneumoniae.
   6451..6572    +  polyA_signal   SV40 poly(A) signal: SV40 polyadenylation signal
   6645..6661    -  protein_bind   lac operator: The lac repressor binds to the lac operator to inhibit transcription in E. coli. This inhibition can be relieved by adding lactose or isopropyl-β-D-thiogalactopyranoside (IPTG). lac repressor encoded by lacI
   6669..6699    -  promoter       lac promoter: promoter for the E. coli lac operon
   6714..6735    -  protein_bind   CAP binding site: CAP binding activates transcription in the presence of cAMP. E. coli catabolite activator protein
   6748..6840    -  CDS            lacI (fragment): lac repressor; lacI; The lac repressor binds to the lac operator to inhibit transcription in E. coli. This inhibition can be relieved by adding lactose or isopropyl-β-D-thiogalactopyranoside (IPTG).
   7023..7611    -  rep_origin     ori: high-copy-number ColE1/pMB1/pBR322/pUC origin of replication
   7782..8642    -  CDS            AmpR: β-lactamase; bla; confers resistance to ampicillin, carbenicillin, and related antibiotics
   8643..8747    -  promoter       AmpR promoter: bla
