[The description below was written by a language model from this plasmid's Addgene catalogue record and pLannotate feature annotations shown in this document.]
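Description:
HA-Clover-HIF-2alpha T528A is a mammalian expression plasmid of about 8.8 kb that produces human hypoxia-inducible factor 2 alpha (EPAS1) carrying a threonine-to-alanine substitution at residue 528, fused at its N terminus to an HA epitope and the green/yellow fluorescent protein Clover. It was made by site-directed mutagenesis of the corresponding wild-type HA-Clover-HIF-2alpha plasmid. The HIF-2alpha coding sequence sits between retained BsrGI and NotI sites and originated from a HaloTag-HIF-2alpha clone. In bacteria the plasmid replicates from a high-copy ColE1/pUC-type origin and is selected with ampicillin through the β-lactamase gene. An f1 origin is also present.

Expression is driven by the CMV immediate-early enhancer and promoter, with the Clover open reading frame followed directly by EPAS1 and terminated by the bovine growth hormone polyadenylation signal. The HA tag is listed in the catalogue entry but was not annotated as a separate feature in the table. T7 and SP6 promoters flank the fusion cassette, as is common in this type of backbone. A second cassette, with the SV40 early promoter driving the neomycin phosphotransferase gene and an SV40 poly(A) signal, allows G418 selection of stably transfected mammalian cells. Short fragments annotated as HIV-1 LTR, ble, lacI and bom appear to be backbone remnants rather than functional elements.

The fluorescent and epitope tags allow imaging of the fusion protein in cells and its detection with anti-HA antibodies. The alanine substitution removes a potentially phosphorylatable threonine, and comparison with the wild-type parent is the obvious use, but the record does not state the specific functional question addressed.
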