Addgene plasmid #163374: HA-Clover-HIF-2alpha T528A
Purpose: Express HA- and Clover-tagged HIF-2alpha (with a site-directed mutation Thr528Ala) plasmid
Depositing lab: Violaine Sée. Depositing organization: University of Liverpool.
Backbone
  Vector backbone: HA-Clover-HIF-2_ Wildtype
  Backbone manufacturer: Leonard Daly
  Backbone size w/o insert (bp): 6163
  Vector type: Mammalian Expression
  Selectable markers: Neomycin (select with G418)
Growth in bacteria
  Bacterial resistance: Ampicillin, 100 μg/mL
  Growth temperature: 37°C
  Growth strain: DH5alpha
  Copy number: High Copy
Gene/Insert
  Gene/Insert name: Hypoxia Inducible Factor 2 alpha (alt names: HIF-2a; ESAP1)
  Species: H. sapiens (human)
  Insert size (bp): 2613
  Mutation: T528A
  Entrez Gene: EPAS1 (a.k.a. ECYT4, HIF2A, HLF, MOP2, PASD2, bHLHe73)
  Promoter: CMV Promoter
  Tag / fusion protein: HA- and Clover-tagged (N terminal on backbone)
  Cloning method: Restriction Enzyme; 5′ cloning site BsrGI (not destroyed); 3′ cloning site NotI (not destroyed)
  Sequencing primers: 5′ GCAGAACACCCCCATCGG; 3′ CAGTACCAGGACTACAGC
Resource information
  A portion of this plasmid was derived from a plasmid made by: HIF2A gene from HaloTag-HIF-2a plasmid (obtained from the Katzusa DNA Research Institute)
Terms and licenses: Academic/Nonprofit Terms; Industry Terms: Not Available to Industry
Depositor comments: Site-directed Mutagenesis
How to cite: HA-Clover-HIF-2alpha T528A was a gift from Violaine Sée (Addgene plasmid # 163374 ; http://n2t.net/addgene:163374 ; RRID:Addgene_163374)
